Addgene plasmid #108184: P16ΔS:(MCS)-S11
Purpose: (Empty Backbone) Binary vectors used for the constitutive expression of tripartite split-sfGFP components in plants
Depositing lab: Tzu-Yin Liu. Depositing organization: National Tsing Hua University. Publication: Detection of membrane protein-protein interaction in planta based on dual intein-coupled tripartite split-GFP association. Liu TY, Chou WC, Chen WY, Chu CY, Dai CY, Wu PY. Plant J. 2018 Feb 16. doi: 10.1111/tpj.13874. PubMed 29451720.
Backbone
  Vector backbone: P16ΔS:GFPc:Kan
  Backbone manufacturer: Jörg Kudla
  Backbone size (bp): 11996
  Vector type: Plant Expression, Synthetic Biology
  Promoter: P16ΔS
  Selectable markers: Kanamycin
Growth in bacteria
  Bacterial resistance: Kanamycin, 50 μg/mL
  Growth temperature: 37°C
  Growth strain: DH5alpha
  Copy number: Low Copy
Gene/Insert
  Cloning method: Restriction Enzyme
  Sequencing primers: 5′ Aagctttggaaccatcttttgggttcc; 3′ TCGCGTATTAAATGTATAATTGCGGGACTC
Terms and licenses: Academic/Nonprofit Terms; Industry Terms: Not Available to Industry
How to cite: P16ΔS:(MCS)-S11 was a gift from Tzu-Yin Liu (Addgene plasmid # 108184 ; http://n2t.net/addgene:108184 ; RRID:Addgene_108184)
