[The description below was written by a language model from this plasmid's Addgene catalogue record and pLannotate feature annotations shown in this document.]
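Description:
P16ΔS:(MCS)-S11 is an empty binary vector of about 12 kb for Agrobacterium-mediated plant expression. It was built on the P16ΔS:GFPc:Kan backbone and is one of a set of vectors for constitutive expression of tripartite split-sfGFP components in plants. The non-T-DNA portion is a broad-host-range IncP (RK2-type) replicon. It carries oriV together with the trfA replication protein gene, which allows low-copy maintenance in both E. coli and Agrobacterium, and oriT with traJ, which permits conjugal mobilisation. Bacterial selection is by kanamycin through an aphA-3 gene. The backbone also contains several remnants that appear to be historical carry-over rather than functional parts: an IS1 element, tetR and tetA fragments, klaC and satA fragments, and a partial ColE1 origin.

Between the nopaline-type left and right T-DNA borders there are two units. The first is a plant selection cassette in which the NOS promoter drives nptII (NeoR/KanR), terminated by the gene 7 terminator, giving kanamycin resistance in transformed plant tissue. The second is the expression cassette. According to the record, the P16ΔS promoter drives a multiple cloning site that is followed by the GFP11 coding segment (S11, the eleventh β-strand of superfolder GFP) and the NOS terminator. The promoter and MCS themselves are not annotated in the feature table, but an unannotated region lies upstream of GFP11.

A gene of interest is inserted by restriction cloning into the MCS, which, from the construct's name and layout, would give it a C-terminal S11 tag. In the tripartite system, fluorescence is reconstituted only when an S11-tagged protein and an S10-tagged partner are brought together by interaction in the presence of the GFP1-9 detector fragment. The associated publication used this approach to detect membrane protein–protein interactions in planta.
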