Features (pLannotate 1.2.2; 25 found; start..end, strand, type, name):
     83..714     +  rep_origin     oriV: incP origin of replication
    778..1053    +  CDS            klaC (fragment): KLAC_ECOLX - Also known as telB. Protein predicted: Swiss-Prot protein existence level 4. Belongs to the kla operon, which is associated with cryptic tellurite resistance, and IncW plasmid fertility inhibition. From Escherichia coli.
   1056..1250    +  CDS            satA (fragment): STA_BACSU - Also known as yyaR. Experimental evidence at protein level: Swiss-Prot protein existence level 1. Involved in resistance to streptothricin, a broad-spectrum antibiotic produced by streptomycetes. Detoxifies streptothricin via acetylation of the beta amino group of the first beta-lysyl moiety of streptothricin. From Bacillus subtilis (strain 168).
   1249..1398    +  CDS            satA (fragment): STA_BACSU - Also known as yyaR. Experimental evidence at protein level: Swiss-Prot protein existence level 1. Involved in resistance to streptothricin, a broad-spectrum antibiotic produced by streptomycetes. Detoxifies streptothricin via acetylation of the beta amino group of the first beta-lysyl moiety of streptothricin. From Bacillus subtilis (strain 168).
   1407..2174    -  mobile_element IS1: prokaryotic transposable element IS1
   2366..3160    +  CDS            KanR: aminoglycoside phosphotransferase; aphA-3; confers resistance to kanamycin
   3459..4607    +  CDS            trfA: trans-acting replication protein that binds to and activates oriV
   4627..4746    +  CDS            tetR (fragment): TETR1_ECOLX - Experimental evidence at protein level: Swiss-Prot protein existence level 1. TetR is the repressor of the tetracycline resistance element; its N-terminal region forms a helix-turn-helix structure and binds DNA. Binding of tetracycline to TetR reduces the repressor affinity for the tetracycline resistance gene (tetA) promoter operator sites. From Escherichia coli.
   6203..6227    +  misc_feature   LB T-DNA repeat: left border repeat from nopaline C58 T-DNA
   6281..6411    -  CDS            lacI (fragment): lac repressor; lacI; The lac repressor binds to the lac operator to inhibit transcription in E. coli. This inhibition can be relieved by adding lactose or isopropyl-β-D-thiogalactopyranoside (IPTG).
   6412..6712    -  rep_origin     M13 ori (fragment) (sequence partly withheld): M13 bacteriophage origin of replication; arrow indicates direction of (+) strand synthesis
   6710..6865    -  CDS            lacZα (fragment) (sequence partly withheld): LacZα fragment of β-galactosidase; lacZ fragment
   6874..7074    -  terminator     gene 7 terminator: transcription terminator for octopine-type Ti plasmid gene 7
   7121..7913    -  CDS            NeoR/KanR (fragment): aminoglycoside phosphotransferase from Tn5; aph(3')-II (or nptII); confers resistance to neomycin, kanamycin, and G418 (Geneticin®)
   7974..8153    -  promoter       NOS promoter: nopaline synthase promoter
   8233..8559    -  CDS            tnpA (fragment): TN5P_ECOLX - Also known as tnp. Experimental evidence at protein level: Swiss-Prot protein existence level 1. Mediates transposition of transposon Tn5 by a 'cut and paste' mechanism. First, the monomeric transposase binds the 19 bp inverted DNA repeats flanking the transposon. Then, dimerization of the DNA- bound transposase creates a synaptic DNA complex. After nicking of the first DNA strand, excision of the transposon proceeds through a series of intermediates. The transposase then mediates the insertion of the transposon at a new site by strand transfer. The activity of the wild- type tran
   9111..9158    +  CDS            GFP11: 11th β-strand of superfolder GFP associates with GFP(1-10), consisting of the first 10 β-strands, to reconstitute fluorescent GFP (Cabantous et al., 2005; Kamiyama et al., 2016)
   9190..9442    +  terminator     NOS terminator: nopaline synthase terminator and poly(A) signal
   9455..9485    -  promoter       NOS promoter (fragment): nopaline synthase promoter
   9609..9633    +  misc_feature   RB T-DNA repeat: right border repeat from nopaline C58 T-DNA
   9743..9992    -  CDS            TcR (fragment): tetracycline efflux protein; tetA; confers resistance to tetracycline
  10098..10748   +  CDS            TetR: tetracycline resistance regulatory protein; tetR
  11107..11297   -  rep_origin     ori (fragment): high-copy-number ColE1/pMB1/pBR322/pUC origin of replication
  11429..11538   +  oriT           oriT: incP origin of transfer
  11571..11942   +  CDS            traJ: oriT-recognizing protein; traJ
>Addgene plasmid #108184 | P16ΔS:(MCS)-S11 | addgene full sequence | sequence record 209770 | Addgene NGS Result
CATGCGCTCCATCAAGAAGAGCGACTTCGCGGAGCTGGTGAAGTACATCACCGACGAGCAAGGCAAGACC
GAGCGCCTTTCCGACGCTCACCGGGCTGGTTGCCCTCGCCGCTGGGCTGGCGGCCGTCTATGGCCCTGCA
AACGCGCCAGAAACGCCGTCGAAGCCGTGTGCGAGACACCGCGGCCGCCGGCGTTGTGGATACCTCGCGG
AAAACTTGGCCCTCACTGACAGATGAGGGGCGGACGTTGACACTTGAGGGGCCGACTCACCCGGCGCGGC
GTTGACAGATGAGGGGCAGGCTCGATTTCGGCCGGCGACGTGGAGCTGGCCAGCCTCGCAAATCGGCGAA
AACGCCTGATTTTACGCGAGTTTCCCACAGATGATGTGGACAAGCCTGGGGATAAGTGCCCTGCGGTATT
GACACTTGAGGGGCGCGACTACTGACAGATGAGGGGCGCGATCCTTGACACTTGAGGGGCAGAGTGCTGA
CAGATGAGGGGCGCACCTATTGACATTTGAGGGGCTGTCCACAGGCAGAAAATCCAGCATTTGCAAGGGT
TTCCGCCCGTTTTTCGGCCACCGCTAACCTGTCTTTTAACCTGCTTTTAAACCAATATTTATAAACCTTG
TTTTTAACCAGGGCTGCGCCCTGTGCGCGTGACCGCGCACGCCGAAGGGGGGTGCCCCCCCTTCTCGAAC
CCTCCCGGCCCGCTAACGCGGGCCTCCCATCCCCCCAGGGGCTGCGCCCCTCGGCCGCGAACGGCCTCAC
CCCAAAAATGGCAGCGCTGGCAGTCCTTGCCATTGCCGGGATCGGGGCAGTAACGGGATGGGCGATCAGC
CCGAGCGCGACGCCCGGAAGCATTGACGTGCCGCAGGTGCTGGCATCGACATTCAGCGACCAGGTGCCGG
GCAGTGAGGGCGGCGGCCTGGGTGGCGGCCTGCCCTTCACTTCGGCCGTCGGGGCATTCACGGACTTCAT
GGCGGGGCCGGCAATTTTTACCTTGGGCATTCTTGGCATAGTGGTCGCGGGTGCCGTGCTCGTGTTCGGG
GGTGCGATAAACCCAGCGAACCATTTGAGGTGATAGGTAAGATTATACCGAGGTATGAAAACGAGAATTG
GACCTTTACAGAATTACTCTATGAAGCGCCATATTTAAAAAGCTACCAAGACGAAGAGGATGAAGAGGAT
GAGGAGGCAGATTGCCTTGAATATATTGACAATACTGATAAGATAATATATCTTTTATATAGAAGATATC
GCCGTATGTAAGGATTTCAGGGGGCAAGGCATAGGCAGCGCGCTTATCAATATATCTATAGAATGGGCAA
AGCATAAAAACTTGCATGGACTAATGCTTGAAACCCAGGACAATAACCTTATAGCTTGTAAATTCTATCA
TAATTGGGTAATGACTCCAACTTATTGATAGTGTTTTATGTTCAGATAATGCCCGATGACTTTGTCATGC
AGCTCCACCGATTTTGAGAACGACAGCGACTTCCGTCCCAGCCGTGCCAGGTGCTGCCTCAGATTCAGGT
TATGCCGCTCAATTCGCTGCGTATATCGCTTGCTGATTACGTGCAGCTTTCCCTTCAGGCGGGATTCATA
CAGCGGCCAGCCATCCGTCATCCATATCACCACGTCAAAGGGTGACAGCAGGCTCATAAGACGCCCCAGC
GTCGCCATAGTGCGTTCACCGAATACGTGCGCAACAACCGTCTTCCGGAGACTGTCATACGCGTAAAACA
GCCAGCGCTGGCGCGATTTAGCCCCGACATAGCCCCACTGTTCGTCCATTTCCGCGCAGACGATGACGTC
ACTGCCCGGCTGTATGCGCGAGGTTACCGACTGCGGCCTGAGTTTTTTAAGTGACGTAAAATCGTGTTGA
GGCCAACGCCCATAATGCGGGCTGTTGCCCGGCATCCAACGCCATTCATGGCCATATCAATGATTTTCTG
GTGCGTACCGGGTTGAGAAGCGGTGTAAGTGAACTGCAGTTGCCATGTTTTACGGCAGTGAGAGCAGAGA
TAGCGCTGATGTCCGGCGGTGCTTTTGCCGTTACGCACCACCCCGTCAGTAGCTGAACAGGAGGGACAGC
TGATAGAAACAGAAGCCACTGGAGCACCTCAAAAACACCATCATACACTAAATCAGTAAGTTGGCAGCAT
CACCCATAATTGTGGTTTCAAAATCGGCTCCGTCGATACTATGTTATACGCCAACTTTGAAAACAACTTT
GAAAAAGCTGTTTTCTGGTATTTAAGGTTTTAGAATGCAAGGAACAGTGAATTGGAGTTCGTCTTGTTAT
AATTAGCTTCTTGGGGTATCTTTAAATACTGTAGAAAAGAGGAAGGAAATAATAAATGGCTAAAATGAGA
ATATCACCGGAATTGAAAAAACTGATCGAAAAATACCGCTGCGTAAAAGATACGGAAGGAATGTCTCCTG
CTAAGGTATATAAGCTGGTGGGAGAAAATGAAAACCTATATTTAAAAATGACGGACAGCCGGTATAAAGG
GACCACCTATGATGTGGAACGGGAAAAGGACATGATGCTATGGCTGGAAGGAAAGCTGCCTGTTCCAAAG
GTCCTGCACTTTGAACGGCATGATGGCTGGAGCAATCTGCTCATGAGTGAGGCCGATGGCGTCCTTTGCT
CGGAAGAGTATGAAGATGAACAAAGCCCTGAAAAGATTATCGAGCTGTATGCGGAGTGCATCAGGCTCTT
TCACTCCATCGACATATCGGATTGTCCCTATACGAATAGCTTAGACAGCCGCTTAGCCGAATTGGATTAC
TTACTGAATAACGATCTGGCCGATGTGGATTGCGAAAACTGGGAAGAAGACACTCCATTTAAAGATCCGC
GCGAGCTGTATGATTTTTTAAAGACGGAAAAGCCCGAAGAGGAACTTGTCTTTTCCCACGGCGACCTGGG
AGACAGCAACATCTTTGTGAAAGATGGCAAAGTAAGTGGCTTTATTGATCTTGGGAGAAGCGGCAGGGCG
GACAAGTGGTATGACATTGCCTTCTGCGTCCGGTCGATCAGGGAGGATATCGGGGAAGAACAGTATGTCG
AGCTATTTTTTGACTTACTGGGGATCAAGCCTGATTGGGAGAAAATAAAATATTATATTTTACTGGATGA
ATTGTTTTAGTACCTAGATGTGGCGCAACGATGCCGGCGACAAGCAGGAGCGCACCGACTTCTTCCGCAT
CAAGTGTTTTGGCTCTCAGGCCGAGGCCCACGGCAAGTATTTGGGCAAGGGGTCGCTGGTATTCGTGCAG
GGCAAGATTCGGAATACCAAGTACGAGAAGGACGGCCAGACGGTCTACGGGACCGACTTCATTGCCGATA
AGGTGGATTATCTGGACACCAAGGCACCAGGCGGGTCAAATCAGGAATAAGGGCACATTGCCCCGGCGTG
AGTCGGGGCAATCCCGCAAGGAGGGTGAATGAATCGGACGTTTGACCGGAAGGCATACAGGCAAGAACTG
ATCGACGCGGGGTTTTCCGCCGAGGATGCCGAAACCATCGCAAGCCGCACCGTCATGCGTGCGCCCCGCG
AAACCTTCCAGTCCGTCGGCTCGATGGTCCAGCAAGCTACGGCCAAGATCGAGCGCGACAGCGTGCAACT
GGCTCCCCCTGCCCTGCCCGCGCCATCGGCCGCCGTGGAGCGTTCGCGTCGTCTCGAACAGGAGGCGGCA
GGTTTGGCGAAGTCGATGACCATCGACACGCGAGGAACTATGACGACCAAGAAGCGAAAAACCGCCGGCG
AGGACCTGGCAAAACAGGTCAGCGAGGCCAAGCAGGCCGCGTTGCTGAAACACACGAAGCAGCAGATCAA
GGAAATGCAGCTTTCCTTGTTCGATATTGCGCCGTGGCCGGACACGATGCGAGCGATGCCAAACGACACG
GCCCGCTCTGCCCTGTTCACCACGCGCAACAAGAAAATCCCGCGCGAGGCGCTGCAAAACAAGGTCATTT
TCCACGTCAACAAGGACGTGAAGATCACCTACACCGGCGTCGAGCTGCGGGCCGACGATGACGAACTGGT
GTGGCAGCAGGTGTTGGAGTACGCGAAGCGCACCCCTATCGGCGAGCCGATCACCTTCACGTTCTACGAG
CTTTGCCAGGACCTGGGCTGGTCGATCAATGGCCGGTATTACACGAAGGCCGAGGAATGCCTGTCGCGCC
TACAGGCGACGGCGATGGGCTTCACGTCCGACCGCGTTGGGCACCTGGAATCGGTGTCGCTGCTGCACCG
CTTCCGCGTCCTGGACCGTGGCAAGAAAACGTCCCGTTGCCAGGTCCTGATCGACGAGGAAATCGTCGTG
CTGTTTGCTGGCGACCACTACACGAAATTCATATGGGAGAAGTACCGCAAGCTGTCGCCGACGGCCCGAC
GGATGTTCGACTATTTCAGCTCGCACCGGGAGCCGTACCCGCTCAAGCTGGAAACCTTCCGCCTCATGTG
CGGATCGGATTCCACCCGCGTGAAGAAGTGGCGCGAGCAGGTCGGCGAAGCCTGCGAAGAGTTGCGAGGC
AGCGGCCTGGTGGAACACGCCTGGGTCAATGATGACCTGGTGCATTGCAAACGCTAGGGCCTTGTGGGGT
CAGTTCCGGCTGGGGGTTCAGCAGCCAGCGCTTTACTGGCATTTCAGGAACAAGCGGGCACTGCTCGACG
CACTTGCTTCGCTCAGTATCGCTCGGGACGCACGGCGCGCTCTACGAACTGCCGATAAACAGAGGATTAA
AATTGACAATTGTGATTAAGGCTCAGATTCGACGGCTTGGAGCGGCCGACGTGCAGGATTTCCGCGAGAT
CCGATTGTCGGCCCTGAAGAAAGCTCCAGAGATGTTCGGGTCCGTTTACGAGCACGAGGAGAAAAAGCCC
ATGGAGGCGTTCGCTGAACGGTTGCGAGATGCCGTGGCATTCGGCGCCTACATCGACGGCGAGATCATTG
GGCTGTCGGTCTTCAAACAGGAGGACGGCCCCAAGGACGCTCACAAGGCGCATCTGTCCGGCGTTTTCGT
GGAGCCCGAACAGCGAGGCCGAGGGGTCGCCGGTATGCTGCTGCGGGCGTTGCCGGCGGGTTTATTGCTC
GTGATGATCGTCCGACAGATTCCAACGGGAATCTGGTGGATGCGCATCTTCATCCTCGGCGCACTTAATA
TTTCGCTATTCTGGAGCTTGTTGTTTATTTCGGTCTACCGCCTGCCGGGCGGGGTCGCGGCGACGGTAGG
CGCTGTGCAGCCGCTGATGGTCGTGTTCATCTCTGCCGCTCTGCTAGGTAGCCCGATACGATTGATGGCG
GTCCTGGGGGCTATTTGCGGAACTGCGGGCGTGGCGCTGTTGGTGTTGACACCAAACGCAGCGCTAGATC
CTGTCGGCGTCGCAGCGGGCCTGGCGGGGGCGGTTTCCATGGCGTTCGGAACCGTGCTGACCCGCAAGTG
GCAACCTCCCGTGCCTCTGCTCACCTTTACCGCCTGGCAACTGGCGGCCGGAGGACTTCTGCTCGTTCCA
GTAGCTTTAGTGTTTGATCCGCCAATCCCGATGCCTACAGGAACCAATGTTCTCGGCCTGGCGTGGCTCG
GCCTGATCGGAGCGGGTTTAACCTACTTCCTTTGGTTCCGGGGGATCTCGCGACTCGAACCTACAGTTGT
TTCCTTACTGGGCTTTCTCAGCCCCAGATCTGGGGTCGATCAGCCGGGGATGCATCAGGCCGACAGTCGG
AACTTCGGGTCCCCGACCTGTACCATTCGGTGAGCAATGGATAGGGGAGTTGATATCGTCAACGTTCACT
TCTAAAGAAATAGCGCCACTCAGCTTCCTCAGCGGCTTTATCCAGCGATTTCCTATTATGTCGGCATAGT
TCTCAAGATCGACAGCCTGTCACGGTTAAGCGAGAAATGAATAAGAAGGCTGATAATTCGGATCTCTGCG
AGGGAGATGATATTTGATCACAGGCAGCAACGCTCTGTCATCGTTACAATCAACATGCTACCCTCCGCGA
GATCATCCGTGTTTCAAACCCGGCAGCTTAGTTGCCGTTCTTCCGAATAGCATCGGTAACATGAGCAAAG
TCTGCCGCCTTACAACGGCTCTCCCGCTGACGCCGTCCCGGACTGATGGGCTGCCTGTATCGAGTGGTGA
TTTTGTGCCGAGCTGCCGGTCGGGGAGCTGTTGGCTGGCTGGTGGCAGGATATATTGTGGTGTAAACAAA
TTGACGCTTAGACAACTTAATAACACATTGCGGACGTTTTTAATGTACTGGGGTGGTTTTTCTTTTCACC
AGTGAGACGGGCAACAGCTGATTGCCCTTCACCGCCTGGCCCTGAGAGAGTTGCAGCAAGCGGTCCACGC
TGGTTTGCCCCAGCAGGCGAAAATCCTGTTTGATGGTGGTTCCGAAATCGGCAAAATCCCTTATAAATCA
AAAGAATAGCCCGAGATAGGGT
[37 nt withheld, positions 6463-6499]
AAAGAACGTGGACTCCAACGTCAAAGG
[141 nt withheld, positions 6527-6667]
G
[44 nt withheld, positions 6669-6712]
CATTCAGGCTGCGCAACTGTTGGGAAGGGCGATCGGTGCGGGCCTCTTCGCTATTACGCCAGCTGGCGAA
AGGGGGATGTGCTGCAAGGCGATTAAGTTGGGTAACGCCAGGGTTTTCCCAGTCACGACGTTGTAAAACG
ACGGCCAGTGAATTAATTCCCATCTTGAAAGAAATATAGTTTAAATATTTATTGATAAAATAACAAGTCA
GGTATTATAGTCCAAGCAAAAACATAAATTTATTGATGCAAGTTTAAATTCAGAAATATTTCAATAACTG
ATTATATCAGCTGGTACATTGCCGTAGATGAAAGACTGAGTGCGATATTATGTGTAATACATAAATTGAT
GATATAGCTAGCTTAGCTCATCGGGGGATCGATCCGTCGAAGCTAGCTTGGGTCCCGCTCAGAAGAACTC
GTCAAGAAGGCGATAGAAGGCGATGCGCTGCGAATCGGGAGCGGCGATACCGTAAAGCACGAGGAAGCGG
TCAGCCCATTCGCCGCCAAGCTCTTCAGCAATATCACGGGTAGCCAACGCTATGTCCTGATAGCGGTCCG
CCACACCCAGCCGGCCACAGTCGATGAATCCAGAAAAGCGGCCATTTTCCACCATGATATTCGGCAAGCA
GGCATCGCCATGGGTCACGACGAGATCCTCGCCGTCGGGCATGCGCGCCTTGAGCCTGGCGAACAGTTCG
GCTGGCGCGAGCCCCTGATGCTCTTCGTCCAGATCATCCTGATCGACAAGACCGGCTTCCATCCGAGTAC
GTGCTCGCTCGATGCGATGTTTCGCTTGGTGGTCGAATGGGCAGGTAGCCGGATCAAGCGTATGCAGCCG
CCGCATTGCATCAGCCATGATGGATACTTTCTCGGCAGGAGCAAGGTGAGATGACAGGAGATCCTGCCCC
GGCACTTCGCCCAATAGCAGCCAGTCCCTTCCCGCTTCAGTGACAACGTCGAGCACAGCTGCGCAAGGAA
CGCCCGTCGTGGCCAGCCACGATAGCCGCGCTGCCTCGTCCTGCAGTTCATTCAGGGCACCGGACAGGTC
GGTCTTGACAAAAAGAACCGGGCGCCCCTGCGCTGACAGCCGGAACACGGCGGCATCAGAGCAGCCGATT
GTCTGTTGTGCCCAGTCATAGCCGAATAGCCTCTCCACCCAAGCGGCCGGAGAACCTGCGTGCAATCCAT
CTTGTTCAATCCAAGCTCCCATGGGCCCTCGACTAGAGTCGAGATCTGGATTGAGAGTGAATATGAGACT
CTAATTGGATACCGAGGGGAATTTATGGAACGTCAGTGGAGCATTTTTGACAAGAAATATTTGCTAGCTG
ATAGTGACCTTAGGCGACTTTTGAACGCGCAATAATGGTTTCTGACGTATGTGCTTAGCTCATTAAACTC
CAGAAACCCGCGGCTGAGTGGCTCCTTCAACGTTGCGGTTCTGTCAGTTCCAAACGTAAAACGGCTTGTC
CCGCGTCATCGGCGGGGGTCATAACGTGACTCCCTTAATTCTCCGCTCATGATCTTGATCCCCTGCGCCA
TCAGATCCTTGGCGGCAAGAAAGCCATCCAGTTTACTTTGCAGGGCTTCCCAACCTTACCAGAGGGCGCC
CCAGCTGGCAATTCCGGTTCGCTTGCTGTCCATAAAACCGCCCAGTCTAGCTATCGCCATGTAAGCCCAC
TGCAAGCTACCTGCTTTCTCTTTGCGCTTGCGTTTTCCCTTGTCCAGATAGCCCAGTAGCTGACATTCAT
CCGGGGTCAGCACCGTTTCTGCGGACTGGCTTTCTACGTGTTCCGCTTCCTTTAGCAGCCCTTGCGCCCT
GAGTGCTTGCGGCAGCGTGAAGCTTTGGAACCATCTTTTGGGTTCCTTTCTTCTTCTCTTTTTTTGTTTC
TCTCTTAAAAGTCTTTTCTCTTTTCAAGTGCTTCAAACAAAACTAATTTGTTATAAAGGGAGTTTCTCTA
TTTTATTATATAGCAAAAAACTTCCAAAATTTCTCATTTCTGTGTTTAACCTTTTCGTACATCAGTTTTA
AAGCACAGAGTGCTCAATGTTCTTCCAATATCGTTATTAATAAATTTTGATTAAATTCAATCAAATCGGA
GTTATATTACCACATGAGGTTAAAGGGCCATATTAAAAAGTCTGCACTTCATATGAGCAACAAGGCTTTT
ATGTCTTTATGGTTGATTTGATGGCCCATATATGATAGTTCAAAGGCCCATATTAAAAAATGCCCTAACA
TGATTCGATTCGTATATAAAGACGCTTAATGTGACAAGCGAACTTGCTCATTAGGGTTTCTCATCTACGA
CGGCGTGGGCTAGAGGATCCGGCGCGCCCGGGTTAATTAACTCGAGTCTAGTGGTGGAGGGTCTGGTGGC
GGATCAACCAGTGAAAAGCGTGACCACATGGTCCTTCTTGAGTATGTAACTGCTGCTGGGATTACAGATG
CTAGCTAAATCGAGCTCGAATTTCCCCGATCGTTCAAACATTTGGCAATAAAGTTTCTTAAGATTGAATC
CTGTTGCCGGTCTTGCGATGATTATCATATAATTTCTGTTGAATTACGTTAAGCATGTAATAATTAACAT
GTAATGCATGACGTTATTTATGAGATGGGTTTTTATGATTAGAGTCCCGCAATTATACATTTAATACGCG
ATAGAAAACAAAATATAGCGCGCAAACTAGGATAAATTATCGCGCGCGGTGTCATCTATGTTACTAGATC
GGGAATTCAGATCGGCTGAGTGGCTCCTTCAACGTTGCGGTTCTGTCAGTTCCAAACGTAAAACGGCTTG
TCCCGCGTCATCGGCGGGGGTCATAACGTGACTCCCTTAATTCTCCGCTCATGATCAGATTGTCGTTTCC
CGCCTTCAGTTTAAACTATCAGTGTTTGACAGGATATATTGGCGGGTAAACCTAAGAGAAAAGAGCGTTT
ATTAGAATAATCGGATATTTAAAAGGGCGTGAAAAGGTTTATCCGTTCGTCCATTTGTATGTGCATGCCA
ACCACAGGGTTCCCCAGATCTGGCGCCGGCCAGCGAGACGAGCAAGATTGGCCGCCGCCCGAAACGATCC
GACAGCGCGCCCAGCACAGGTGCGCAGGCAAATTGCACCAACGCATACAGCGCCAGCAGAATGCCATAGT
GGGCGGTGACGTCGTTCGAGTGAACCAGATCGCGCAGGAGGCCCGGCAGCACCGGCATAATCAGGCCGAT
GCCGACAGCGTCGAGCGCGACAGTGCTCAGAATTACGATCAGGGGTATGTTGGGTTTCACGTCTGGCCTC
CGGACCAGCCTCCGCTGGTCCGATTGAACGCGCGGATTCTTTATCACTGATAAGTTGGTGGACATATTAT
GTTTATCAGTGATAAAGTGTCAAGCATGACAAAGTTGCAGCCGAATACAGTGATCCGTGCCGCCCTGGAC
CTGTTGAACGAGGTCGGCGTAGACGGTCTGACGACACGCAAACTGGCGGAACGGTTGGGGGTTCAGCAGC
CGGCGCTTTACTGGCACTTCAGGAACAAGCGGGCGCTGCTCGACGCACTGGCCGAAGCCATGCTGGCGGA
GAATCATACGCATTCGGTGCCGAGAGCCGACGACGACTGGCGCTCATTTCTGATCGGGAATGCCCGCAGC
TTCAGGCAGGCGCTGCTCGCCTACCGCGATGGCGCGCGCATCCATGCCGGCACGCGACCGGGCGCACCGC
AGATGGAAACGGCCGACGCGCAGCTTCGCTTCCTCTGCGAGGCGGGTTTTTCGGCCGGGGACGCCGTCAA
TGCGCTGATGACAATCAGCTACTTCACTGTTGGGGCCGTGCTTGAGGAGCAGGCCGGCGACAGCGATGCC
GGCGAGCGCGGCGGCACCGTTGAACAGGCTCCGCTCTCGCCGCTGTTGCGGGCCGCGATAGACGCCTTCG
ACGAAGCCGGTCCGGACGCAGCGTTCGAGCAGGGACTCGCGGTGATTGTCGATGGATTGGCGAAAAGGAG
GCTCGTTGTCAGGAACGTTGAAGGACCGAGAAAGGGTGACGATTGATCAGGACCGCTGCCGGAGCGCAAC
CCACTCACTACAGCAGAGCCATGTAGACAACATCCCCTCCCCCTTTCCACCGCGTCAGACGCCCGTAGCA
GCCCGCTACGGGCTTTTTCATGCCCTGCCCTAGCGTCCAAGCCTCACGGCCGCGCTCGGCCTCTCTGGCG
GCCTTCTGGCGCTCTTCCGCTTCCTCGCTCACTGACTCGCTGCGCTCGGTCGTTCGGCTGCGGCGAGCGG
TATCAGCTCACTCAAAGGCGGTAATACGGTTATCCACAGAATCAGGGGATAACGCAGGAAAGAACATGTG
AGCAAAAGGCCAGCAAAAGGCCAGGAACCGTAAAAAGGCCGCGTTGCTGGCGTTTTTCCATAGGCTCCGC
CCCCCTGACGAGCATCACAAAAATCGACGCTCAAGTCAGAGGTGGCGAAACCCGACAGGACTATAAAGAT
ACCAGGCGTTTCCCCCTGGAAGCTCCCTCGTGCGCTCTCCTGTTCCGACCCTGCCGCTTACCGGATACCT
GTCCGCCTTTCTCCCTTCGGGAAGCGTGGCGCTTTTCCGCTGCATAACCCTGCTTCGGGGTCATTATAGC
GATTTTTTCGGTATATCCATCCTTTTTCGCACGATATACAGGATTTTGCCAAAGGGTTCGTGTAGACTTT
CCTTGGTGTATCCAACGGCGTCAGCCGGGCAGGATAGGTGAAGTAGGCCCACCCGCGAGCGGGTGTTCCT
TCTTCACTGTCCCTTATTCGCACCTGGCGGTGCTCAACGGGAATCCTGCTCTGCGAGGCTGGCCGGCTAC
CGCCGGCGTAACAGATGAGGGCAAGCGGATGGCTGATGAAACCAAGCCAACCAGGAAGGGCAGCCCACCT
ATCAAGGTGTACTGCCTTCCAGACGAACGAAGAGCGATTGAGGAAAAGGCGGCGGCGGCCGGCATGAGCC
TGTCGGCCTACCTGCTGGCCGTCGGCCAGGGCTACAAAATCACGGGCGTCGTGGACTATGAGCACGTCCG
CGAGCTGGCCCGCATCAATGGCGACCTGGGCCGCCTGGGCGGCCTGCTGAAACTCTGGCTCACCGACGAC
CCGCGCACGGCGCGGTTCGGTGATGCCACGATCCTCGCCCTGCTGGCGAAGATCGAAGAGAAGCAGGACG
AGCTTGGCAAGGTCATGATGGGCGTGGTCCGCCCGAGGGCAGAGCCATGACTTTTTTAGCCGCTAAAACG
GCCGGGGGGTGCGCGTGATTGCCAAGCACGTCCC
