>Addgene plasmid #108184 | P16ΔS:(MCS)-S11 | depositor partial sequence | sequence record 204016 | MCS-S11
GGATCCGGCGCGCCCGGGTTAATTAACTCGAGTCTAGTGGTGGAGGGTCTGGTGGCGGATCAACCAGTGA
AAAGCGTGACCACATGGTCCTTCTTGAGTATGTAACTGCTGCTGGGATTACAGATGCTAGCTAA
